Addgene plasmid #248523: pLenti-gRNA1-4
Purpose: A CRISPR-based technology to study chromosome-specific aneuploidy by targeting human centromeres
Depositing lab: Teresa Davoli. Depositing organization: NYU Grossman School of Medicine. Publication: KaryoCreate: A CRISPR-based technology to study chromosome-specific aneuploidy by targeting human centromeres. Bosco N, Goldberg A, Zhao X, Mays JC, Cheng P, Johnson AF, Bianchi JJ, Toscani C, Di Tommaso E, Katsnelson L, Annuar D, Mei S, Faitelson RE, Pesselev IY, Mohamed KS, Mermerian A, Camacho-Hernandez EM, Gionco CA, Manikas J, Tseng YS, Sun Z, Fani S, Keegan S, Lippman SM, Fenyo D, Giunta S, Santaguida S, Davoli T. Cell. 2023 Apr 27;186(9):1985-2001.e19. doi: 10.1016/j.cell.2023.03.029. Epub 2023 Apr 18. PubMed 37075754.
Backbone
  Vector backbone: pLentiGuide-Puro-FE
  Vector type: Mammalian Expression, CRISPR
Growth in bacteria
  Bacterial resistance: Ampicillin, 100 μg/mL
  Growth temperature: 30°C
  Growth strain: NEB Stable
  Copy number: High Copy
Gene/Insert
  Gene/Insert name: gRNA1-4
  gRNA/shRNA sequence: TTCTACCATTGACCTCAAAG
  Species: H. sapiens (human)
  Promoter: U6
  Cloning method: Gibson Cloning
Terms and licenses: Academic/Nonprofit Terms; Industry Terms: Not Available to Industry
How to cite: pLenti-gRNA1-4 was a gift from Teresa Davoli (Addgene plasmid # 248523 ; http://n2t.net/addgene:248523 ; RRID:Addgene_248523)
