[The description below was written by a language model from this plasmid's Addgene catalogue record and pLannotate feature annotations shown in this document.]
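Description:
pLenti-gRNA1-4 is a third-generation-style, self-inactivating lentiviral guide RNA vector built on the pLentiGuide-Puro-FE backbone, intended for delivering a single sgRNA to human cells as part of KaryoCreate, a CRISPR-based approach for inducing chromosome-specific aneuploidy by targeting human centromeres. The plasmid (about 8.3 kb) is propagated in E. coli through a high-copy ColE1/pUC origin with ampicillin selection from the β-lactamase gene. It also carries an f1 origin and remnants of a lac/lacZα cloning region flanked by T3 and T7 promoters. A recombination-reducing strain is recorded for growth, as is common for plasmids with repeated LTR sequences.

The viral cassette is driven by an RSV promoter fused to a truncated HIV-1 5' LTR, followed by the Ψ packaging signal with a gag fragment, the Rev response element and a cPPT/CTS, and ends in a ΔU3 3' LTR with an SV40 polyadenylation signal and SV40 origin downstream. Within it, a human U6 RNA polymerase III promoter transcribes the inserted gRNA1-4 spacer, introduced by Gibson cloning, joined to a Streptococcus pyogenes Cas9 scaffold. The scaffold is annotated only as a partial tracrRNA match, which fits a modified scaffold as the "FE" in the backbone name may suggest, though the record does not define it. A separate EF-1α core promoter with its intron A drives puromycin N-acetyltransferase for selecting transduced cells, with a WPRE to enhance expression.

No Cas9 or dCas9 is encoded, so that protein must be supplied separately. The guide name hints at a chromosome-specific centromeric target, but the record does not state which chromosome or repeat it recognises.
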