Features (pLannotate 1.2.2; 29 found; start..end, strand, type, name):
    153..278     -  misc_feature   HIV-1 Ψ: packaging signal of human immunodeficiency virus type 1
    325..505     -  LTR            5' LTR (truncated): truncated 5' long terminal repeat (LTR) from HIV-1
    506..732     -  promoter       RSV promoter: Rous sarcoma virus enhancer/promoter
    760..778     -  promoter       T3 promoter: promoter for bacteriophage T3 RNA polymerase
    823..839     -  protein_bind   lac operator: The lac repressor binds to the lac operator to inhibit transcription in E. coli. This inhibition can be relieved by adding lactose or isopropyl-β-D-thiogalactopyranoside (IPTG). lac repressor encoded by lacI
    847..877     -  promoter       lac promoter: promoter for the E. coli lac operon
    892..913     -  protein_bind   CAP binding site: CAP binding activates transcription in the presence of cAMP. E. coli catabolite activator protein
    926..1018    -  CDS            lacI (fragment): lac repressor; lacI; The lac repressor binds to the lac operator to inhibit transcription in E. coli. This inhibition can be relieved by adding lactose or isopropyl-β-D-thiogalactopyranoside (IPTG).
   1201..1789    -  rep_origin     ori: high-copy-number ColE1/pMB1/pBR322/pUC origin of replication
   1960..2820    -  CDS            AmpR: β-lactamase; bla; confers resistance to ampicillin, carbenicillin, and related antibiotics
   2821..2925    -  promoter       AmpR promoter: bla
   2978..3406    -  rep_origin     f1 ori (sequence partly withheld): f1 bacteriophage origin of replication; arrow indicates direction of (+) strand synthesis
   3411..3566    -  CDS            lacZα (fragment): LacZα fragment of β-galactosidase; lacZ fragment
   3574..3592    +  promoter       T7 promoter: promoter for bacteriophage T7 RNA polymerase
   3613..3748    -  rep_origin     SV40 ori: SV40 origin of replication
   3788..3909    -  polyA_signal   SV40 poly(A) signal: SV40 polyadenylation signal
   3987..4220    -  LTR            3' LTR (ΔU3): self-inactivating 3' long terminal repeat (LTR) from HIV-1
   4222..4241    -  misc_feature   cPPT/CTS (fragment): central polypurine tract and central termination sequence of HIV-1
   4292..4880    -  misc_feature   WPRE: woodchuck hepatitis virus posttranscriptional regulatory element
   4896..5495    -  CDS            PuroR (fragment): puromycin N-acetyltransferase; pac from Streptomyces; confers resistance to puromycin
   5517..6455    -  intron         EF-1α intron A: intron upstream of the start codon of human EF-1α
   6456..6667    -  promoter       EF-1α core promoter: core promoter for human elongation factor EF-1α
   6693..6759    -  CDS            small t antigen (fragment): SV40 (simian virus 40) small t antigen
   6825..6942    -  misc_feature   cPPT/CTS: central polypurine tract and central termination sequence of HIV-1
   6998..7065    -  misc_RNA       tracrRNA (fragment): trans-activating CRISPR RNA for the Streptococcus pyogenes CRISPR/Cas9 system
   7113..7353    -  promoter       U6 promoter: RNA polymerase III promoter for human U6 snRNA
   7357..7383    -  CDS            Rev (fragment): human immunodeficiency virus 1 (HIV-1) Rev protein; rev; enhances nuclear export of unspliced and incompletely spliced viral mRNAs
   7760..7993    -  misc_feature   RRE: The Rev response element (RRE) of HIV-1 allows for Rev-dependent mRNA export from the nucleus to the cytoplasm.
   8139..169     -  CDS            HIV-1 gag (fragment) (across the origin): gag protein from human immunodeficiency virus 1; gag
>Addgene plasmid #248523 | pLenti-gRNA1-4 | addgene full sequence | sequence record 493017 | Addgene NGS Result
CCTTCTGATGTTTCTAACAGGCCAGGATTAACTGCGAATCGTTCTAGCTCCCTGCTTGCCCATACTATAT
GTTTTAATTTATATTTTTTCTTTCCCCCTGGCCTTAACCGAATTTTTTCCCATCGCGATCTAATTCTCCC
CCGCTTAATACTGACGCTCTCGCACCCATCTCTCTCCTTCTAGCCTCCGCTAGTCAAAATTTTTGGCGTA
CTCACCAGTCGCCGCCCCTCGCCTCTTGCCGTGCGCGCTTCAGCAAGCCGAGTCCTGCGTCGAGAGAGCT
CCTCTGGTTTCCCTTTCGCTTTCAAGTCCCTGTTCGGGCGCCACTGCTAGAGATTTTCCACACTGACTAA
AAGGGTCTGAGGGATCTCTAGTTACCAGAGTCACACAACAGACGGGCACACACTACTTGAAGCACTCAAG
GCAAGCTTTATTGAGGCTTAAGCAGTGGGTTCCCTAGTTAGCCAGAGAGCTCCCAGGCTCAGATCTGGTC
TAACCAGAGAGACCCGTTTATGTATCGAGCTAGGCACTTAAATACAATATCTCTGCAATGCGGCAATTCA
GTGGTTCGTCCAATCCATGTCAGACCCGTCTGTTGCCTTCCTAATAAGGCACGATCGTACCACCTTACTT
CCACCAATCGGCATGCACGGTGCTTTTTCTCTCCTTGTAAGGCATGTTGCTAACTCATCGTTACCATGTT
GCAAGACTACAAGAGTATTGCATAAGACTACATTAAGCTTGCAGCTCCAGCTTTTGTTCCCTTTAGTGAG
GGTTAATTGCGCGCTTGGCGTAATCATGGTCATAGCTGTTTCCTGTGTGAAATTGTTATCCGCTCACAAT
TCCACACAACATACGAGCCGGAAGCATAAAGTGTAAAGCCTGGGGTGCCTAATGAGTGAGCTAACTCACA
TTAATTGCGTTGCGCTCACTGCCCGCTTTCCAGTCGGGAAACCTGTCGTGCCAGCTGCATTAATGAATCG
GCCAACGCGCGGGGAGAGGCGGTTTGCGTATTGGGCGCTCTTCCGCTTCCTCGCTCACTGACTCGCTGCG
CTCGGTCGTTCGGCTGCGGCGAGCGGTATCAGCTCACTCAAAGGCGGTAATACGGTTATCCACAGAATCA
GGGGATAACGCAGGAAAGAACATGTGAGCAAAAGGCCAGCAAAAGGCCAGGAACCGTAAAAAGGCCGCGT
TGCTGGCGTTTTTCCATAGGCTCCGCCCCCCTGACGAGCATCACAAAAATCGACGCTCAAGTCAGAGGTG
GCGAAACCCGACAGGACTATAAAGATACCAGGCGTTTCCCCCTGGAAGCTCCCTCGTGCGCTCTCCTGTT
CCGACCCTGCCGCTTACCGGATACCTGTCCGCCTTTCTCCCTTCGGGAAGCGTGGCGCTTTCTCATAGCT
CACGCTGTAGGTATCTCAGTTCGGTGTAGGTCGTTCGCTCCAAGCTGGGCTGTGTGCACGAACCCCCCGT
TCAGCCCGACCGCTGCGCCTTATCCGGTAACTATCGTCTTGAGTCCAACCCGGTAAGACACGACTTATCG
CCACTGGCAGCAGCCACTGGTAACAGGATTAGCAGAGCGAGGTATGTAGGCGGTGCTACAGAGTTCTTGA
AGTGGTGGCCTAACTACGGCTACACTAGAAGAACAGTATTTGGTATCTGCGCTCTGCTGAAGCCAGTTAC
CTTCGGAAAAAGAGTTGGTAGCTCTTGATCCGGCAAACAAACCACCGCTGGTAGCGGTGGTTTTTTTGTT
TGCAAGCAGCAGATTACGCGCAGAAAAAAAGGATCTCAAGAAGATCCTTTGATCTTTTCTACGGGGTCTG
ACGCTCAGTGGAACGAAAACTCACGTTAAGGGATTTTGGTCATGAGATTATCAAAAAGGATCTTCACCTA
GATCCTTTTAAATTAAAAATGAAGTTTTAAATCAATCTAAAGTATATATGAGTAAACTTGGTCTGACAGT
TACCAATGCTTAATCAGTGAGGCACCTATCTCAGCGATCTGTCTATTTCGTTCATCCATAGTTGCCTGAC
TCCCCGTCGTGTAGATAACTACGATACGGGAGGGCTTACCATCTGGCCCCAGTGCTGCAATGATACCGCG
AGACCCACGCTCACCGGCTCCAGATTTATCAGCAATAAACCAGCCAGCCGGAAGGGCCGAGCGCAGAAGT
GGTCCTGCAACTTTATCCGCCTCCATCCAGTCTATTAATTGTTGCCGGGAAGCTAGAGTAAGTAGTTCGC
CAGTTAATAGTTTGCGCAACGTTGTTGCCATTGCTACAGGCATCGTGGTGTCACGCTCGTCGTTTGGTAT
GGCTTCATTCAGCTCCGGTTCCCAACGATCAAGGCGAGTTACATGATCCCCCATGTTGTGCAAAAAAGCG
GTTAGCTCCTTCGGTCCTCCGATCGTTGTCAGAAGTAAGTTGGCCGCAGTGTTATCACTCATGGTTATGG
CAGCACTGCATAATTCTCTTACTGTCATGCCATCCGTAAGATGCTTTTCTGTGACTGGTGAGTACTCAAC
CAAGTCATTCTGAGAATAGTGTATGCGGCGACCGAGTTGCTCTTGCCCGGCGTCAATACGGGATAATACC
GCGCCACATAGCAGAACTTTAAAAGTGCTCATCATTGGAAAACGTTCTTCGGGGCGAAAACTCTCAAGGA
TCTTACCGCTGTTGAGATCCAGTTCGATGTAACCCACTCGTGCACCCAACTGATCTTCAGCATCTTTTAC
TTTCACCAGCGTTTCTGGGTGAGCAAAAACAGGAAGGCAAAATGCCGCAAAAAAGGGAATAAGGGCGACA
CGGAAATGTTGAATACTCATACTCTTCCTTTTTCAATATTATTGAAGCATTTATCAGGGTTATTGTCTCA
TGAGCGGATACATATTTGAATGTATTTAGAAAAATAAACAAATAGGGGTTCCGCGCACATTTCCCCGAAA
AGTGCCACCTAAATTGTAAGCGTTAATATTTTGTTAAAATTCGCGTTAAATTTTTGTTAAATCAGCTCAT
TTTTTAACCAATAGGCCGAAATCGGCAAAATCCCTTATAAATCAAAAGAATAGACCGAGATAGGGT
[37 nt withheld, positions 3077-3113]
AAAGAACGTGGACTCCAACGTCAAAGG
[49 nt withheld, positions 3141-3189]
T
[91 nt withheld, positions 3191-3281]
G
[124 nt withheld, positions 3283-3406]
CCCATTCGCCATTCAGGCTGCGCAACTGTTGGGAAGGGCGATCGGTGCGGGCCTCTTCGCTATTACGCCA
GCTGGCGAAAGGGGGATGTGCTGCAAGGCGATTAAGTTGGGTAACGCCAGGGTTTTCCCAGTCACGACGT
TGTAAAACGACGGCCAGTGAGCGCGCGTAATACGACTCACTATAGGGCGAATTGGGTACGTCCCTAGGCC
TCCAAAAAAGCCTCCTCACTACTTCTGGAATAGCTCAGAGGCCGAGGCGGCCTCGGCCTCTGCATAAATA
AAAAAAATTAGTCAGCCATGGGGCGGAGAATGGGCGGAACTGGGCGGAGTTAGGGGCGGGATGGGCGGAG
TTAGGGGCGGGATAGCTAGAGCCAGACATGATAAGATACATTGATGAGTTTGGACAAACCACAACTAGAA
TGCAGTGAAAAAAATGCTTTATTTGTGAAATTTGTGATGCTATTGCTTTATTTGTAACCATTATAAGCTG
CAATAAACAAGTTCCTCTCACTCTCTGATATTCATTTCTTTGCAAGTTATAAATACTGAATAATAAGATG
ACATGAACTACTATACGTACTGCTAGAGATTTTCCACACTGACTAAAAGGGTCTGAGGGATCTCTAGTTA
CCAGAGTCACACAACAGACGGGCACACACTACTTGAAGCACTCAAGGCAAGCTTTATTGAGGCTTAAGCA
GTGGGTTCCCTAGTTAGCCAGAGAGCTCCCAGGCTCAGATCTGGTCTAACCAGAGAGACCCAGTACAAGC
AAAAAGCAGATCTTGTCTTCGTTGGGAGTGAATTAGCCCTTCCAGTCCCCCCTTTTCTTTTAAAAAGTGG
CTAAGATCTACAGCTGCCTTGTAAGTCATTGGTCTTAAAGTCGACGCGGGGAGGCGGCCCAAAGGGAGAT
CCGACTCGTCTGAGGGCGAAGGCGAAGACGCGGAAGAGGCCGCAGAGCCGGCAGCAGGCCGCGGGAAGGA
AGGTCCGCTGGATTGAGGGCCGAAGGGACGTAGCAGAAGGACGTCCCGCGCAGAATCCAGGTGGCAACAC
AGGCGAGCAGCCAAGGAAAGGACGATGATTTCCCCGACAACACCACGGAATTGTCAGTGCCCAACAGCCG
AGCCCCTGTCCAGCAGCGGGCAAGGCAGGCGGCGATGAGTTCCGCCGTGGCAATAGGGAGGGGGAAAGCG
AAAGTCCCGGAAAGGAGCTGACAGGTGGTGGCAATGCCCCAACCAGTGGGGGTTGCGTCAGCAAACACAG
TGCACACCACGCCACGTTGCCTGACAACGGGCCACAACTCCTCATAAAGAGACAGCAACCAGGATTTATA
CAAGGAGGAGAAAATGAAAGCCATACGGGAAGCAATAGCATGATACAAAGGCATTAAAGCAGCGTATCCA
CATAGCGTAAAAGGAGCAACATAGTTAAGAATACCAGTCAATCTTTCACAAATTTTGTAATCCAGAGGTT
GATTGTCGACTTAACGCGTTCAGGCACCGGGCTTGCGGGTCATGCACCAGGTGCGCGGTCCTTCGGGCAC
CTCGACGTCGGCGGTGACGGTGAAGCCGAGCCGCTCGTAGAAGGGGAGGTTGCGGGGCGCGGAGGTCTCC
AGGAAGGCGGGCACCCCGGCGCGCTCGGCCGCCTCCACTCCGGGGAGCACGACGGCGCTGCCCAGACCCT
TGCCCTGGTGGTCGGGCGAGACTCCGACGGTGGCCAGGAACCACGCGGGCTCCTTGGGCCGGTGCGGCGC
CAGGAGGCCTTCCATCTGTTGCTGCGCGGCCAGCCGGGAACCGCTCAACTCGGCCATGCGCGGGCCGATC
TCGGCGAACACCGCCCCCGCTTCGACGCTCTCCGGCGTGGTCCAGACCGCCACGGCGGCGCCGTCGTCCG
CGACCCACACCTTGCCGATGTCGAGCCCGACGCGCGTGAGGAAGAGTTCTTGCAGCTCGGTGACCCGCTC
GATGTGGCGGTCCGGATCGACGGTGTGGCGCGTGGCGGGGTAGTCGGCGAACGCGGCGGCGAGGGTGCGT
ACGGCCCTGGGGACGTCGTCGCGGGTGGCGAGGCGCACCGTGGGCTTGTACTCGGTCATGGTGGCCGTAC
GTCACGACACCTGAAATGGAAGAAAAAAACTTTGAACCACTGTCTGAGGCTTGAGAATGAACCAAGATCC
AAACTCAAAAAGGGCAAATTCCAAGGAGAATTACATCAAGTGCCAAGCTGGCCTAACTTCAGTCTCCACC
CACTCAGTGTGGGGAAACTCCATCGCATAAAACCCCTCCCCCCAACCTAAAGACGACGTACTCCAAAAGC
TCGAGAACTAATCGAGGTGCCTGGACGGCGCCCGGTACTCCGTGGAGTCACATGAAGCGACGGCTGAGGA
CGGAAAGGCCCTTTTCCTTTGTGTGGGTGACTCACCCGCCCGCTCTCCCGAGCGCCGCGTCCTCCATTTT
GAGCTCCCTGCAGCAGGGCCGGGAAGCGGCCATCTTTCCGCTCACGCAACTGGTGCCGACCGGGCCAGCC
TTGCCGCCCAGGGCGGGGCGATACACGGCGGCGCGAGGCCAGGCACCAGAGCAGGCCGGCCAGCTTGAGA
CTACCCCCGTCCGATTCTCGGTGGCCGCGCTCGCAGGCCCCGCCTCGCCGAACATGTGCGCTGGGACGCA
CGGGCCCCGTCGCCGCCCGCGGCCCCAAAAACCGAAATACCAGTGTGCAGATCTTGGCCCGCATTTACAA
GACTATCTTGCCAGAAAAAAAGCGTCGCAGCAGGTCATCAAAAATTTTAAATGGCTAGAGACTTATCGAA
AGCAGCGAGACAGGCGCGAAGGTGCCACCAGATTCGCACGCGGCGGCCCCAGCGCCCAGGCCAGGCCTCA
ACTCAAGCACGAGGCGAAGGGGCTCCTTAAGCGCAAGGCCTCGAACTCTCCCACCCACTTCCAACCCGAA
GCTCGGGATCAAGAATCACGTACTGCAGCCAGGTGGAAGTAATTCAAGGCACGCAAGGGCCATAACCCGT
AAAGAGGCCAGGCCCGCGGGAACCACACACGGCACTTACCTGTGTTCTGGCGGCAAACCCGTTGCGAAAA
AGAACGTTCACGGCGACTACTGCACTTATATACGGTTCTCCCCCACCCTCGGGAAAAAGGCGGAGCCAGT
ACACGACATCACTTTCCCAGTTTACCCCGCGCCACCTTCTCTAGGCACCGGATCAATTGCCGACCCCTCC
CCCCAACTTCTCGGGGACTGTGGGCGATGTGCGCTCTGCCCACTGACGGGCACCGGAGCCAATTCCCACT
CCTTTCAAGACCTAGAAGGTCCATTAGCTGCAAAGATTCCTCTCTGTTTAAAACTTTATCCATCTTTGCA
CCCGGGCCCCCTCGAGCCGGCGCCAAAGTGGATCTCTGCTGTCCCTGTAATAAACCCGAAAATTTTGAAT
TTTTGTAATTTGTTTTTGTAATTCTTTAGTTTGTATGTCTGTTGCTATTATGTCTACTATTCTTTCCCCT
GCACTGTACCCCCCAATCCCCCCTTTTCTTTTAAAATTGTGGATGAATACTGCCATTTGTCTCAAGATCT
AGTTACGCCAAGCTTAAAAAAGCACCGACTCGGTGCCACTTTTTCAAGTTGATAACGGACTAGCCTTATT
TAAACTTGCTATGCTGTTTCCAGCATAGCTCTTAAACCTTTGAGGTCAATGGTAGAACGGTGTTTCGTCC
TTTCCACAAGATATATAAAGCCAAGAAATCGAAATACTTTCAAGTTACGGTAAGCATATGATAGTCCATT
TTAAAACATAATTTTAAAACTGCAAACTACCCAAGAAATTATTACTTTCTACGTCACGTATTTTGTACTA
ATATCTTTGTGTTTACAGTCAAATTAATTCTAATTATCTCTCTAACAGCCTTGTATCGTATATGCAAATA
TGAAGGAATCATGGGAAATAGGCCCTCTCTGGGTCCCCTCGGGGTTGGGAGGTGGGTCTGAAACGATAAT
GGTGAATATCCCTGCCTAACTCTATTCACTATAGAAAGTACAGCAAAAACTATTCTTAAACCTACCAAGC
CTCCTACTATCATTATGAATAATTTTATATACCACAGCCAATTTGTTATGTTAAACCAATTCCACAAACT
TGCCCATTTATCTAATTCCAATAATTCTTGTTCATTCTTTTCTTGCTGGTTTTGCGATTCTTCAATTAAG
GAGTGTATTAAGCTTGTGTAATTGTTAATTTCTCTGTCCCACTCCATCCAGGTCGTGTGATTCCAAATCT
GTTCCAGAGATTTATTACTCCAACTAGCATTCCAAGGCACAGCAGTGGTGCAAATGAGTTTTCCAGAGCA
ACCCCAAATCCCCAGGAGCTGTTGATCCTTTAGGTATCTTTCCACAGCCAGGATTCTTGCCTGGAGCTGC
TTGATGCCCCAGACTGTGAGTTGCAACAGATGCTGTTGCGCCTCAATAGCCCTCAGCAAATTGTTCTGCT
GCTGCACTATACCAGACAATAATTGTCTGGCCTGTACCGTCAGCGTCATTGACGCTGCGCCCATAGTGCT
TCCTGCTGCTCCCAAGAACCCAAGGAACAAAGCTCCTATTCCCACTGCTCTTTTTTCTCTCTGCACCACT
CTTCTCTTTGCCTTGGTGGGTGCTACTCCTAATGGTTCAATTTTTACTACTTTATATTTATATAATTCAC
TTCTCCAATTGTCCCTCATATCTCCTCCTCCAGGTCTGAAGATCAGCGGCCGCTTGCTGTGCGGTGGTCT
TACTTTTGTTTTGCTCTTCCTCTATCTTGTCTAAAGCTTCCTTGGTGTCTTTTATCTCTATCCTTTGATG
CACACAATAGAGGGTTGCTACTGTATTATATAATGATCTAAGTTCTTCTGATCCTGTCTGAAGGGATGGT
TGTAGCTGTCCCAGTATTTGTCTACAG
